>Addgene plasmid #192705 | pGBdest-10xHis-TEV-ATG5_ATG7_ATG10_ATG12_ATG16L1_F32A-I35A-I36A_-GFP-TEV-StrepII | addgene full sequence | sequence record 377544 | Addgene Partial NGS Result
TGTGGGCGGACAATAAAGTCTTAAACTGAACAAAATAGATCTAAACTATGACAATAAAGTCTTAAACTAG
ACAGAATAGTTGTAAACTGAAATCAGTCCAGTTATGCTGTGAAAAAGCATACTGGACTTTTGTTATGGCT
AAAGCAAACTCTTCATTTTCTGAAGTGCAAATTGCCCGTCGTATTAAAGAGGGGCGTGGCCAAGGGCATG
GTAAAGACTATATTCGCGGCGTTGTGACAATTTACCGAACAACTCCGCGGCCGGGAAGCCGATCTCGGCT
TGAACGAATTGTTAGGTGGCGGTACTTGGGTCGATATCAAAGTGCATCACTTCTTCCCGTATGCCCAACT
TTGTATAGAGAGCCACTGCGGGATCGTCACCGTAATCTGCTTGCACGTAGATCACATAAGCACCAAGCGC
GTTGGCCTCATGCTTGAGGAGATTGATGAGCGCGGTGGCAATGCCCTGCCTCCGGTGCTCGCCGGAGACT
GCGAGATCATAGATATAGATCTCACTACGCGGCTGCTCAAACTTGGGCAGAACGTAAGCCGCGAGAGCGC
CAACAACCGCTTCTTGGTCGAAGGCAGCAAGCGCGATGAATGTCTTACTACGGAGCAAGTTCCCGAGGTA
ATCGGAGTCCGGCTGATGTTGGGAGTAGGTGGCTACGTCTCCGAACTCACGACCGAAAAGATCAAGAGCA
GCCCGCATGGATTTGACTTGGTCAGGGCCGAGCCTACATGTGCGAATGATGCCCATACTTGAGCCACCTA
ACTTTGTTTTAGGGCGACTGCCCTGCTGCGTAACATCGTTGCTGCTGCGTAACATCGTTGCTGCTCCATA
ACATCAAACATCGACCCACGGCGTAACGCGCTTGCTGCTTGGATGCCCGAGGCATAGACTGTACAAAAAA
ACAGTCATAACAAGCCATGAAAACCGCCACTGCGCCGTTACCACCGCTGCGTTCGGTCAAGGTTCTGGAC
CAGTTGCGTGAGCGCATACGCTACTTGCATTACAGTTTACGAACCGAACAGGCTTATGTCAACTGGGTTC
GTGCCTTCATCCGTTTCCACGGTGTGCGTCACCCGGCAACCTTGGGCAGCAGCGAAGTCGAGGCATTTCT
GTCCTGGCTGGCGAACGAGCGCAAGGTTTCACCTGTTTAAACACTAGTATCGATTCGCGACCTACTCCGG
AATATTAATAGATCATGGAGATAATTAAAATGATAACCATCTCGCAAATAAATAAGTATTTTACTGTTTT
CGTAACAGTTTTGTAATAAAAAAACCTATAAATATTCCGGATTATTCATACCGTCCCACCATCGGGCGAC
GGATCCCGGTCCGAAACCATGCACCATCACCATCACCATCACCATCACCATGGCGGTGAAAACCTGTATT
TCCAGGGCTCCGGTATGACGGATGATAAAGATGTTCTGAGAGATGTCTGGTTCGGACGCATTCCTACCTG
CTTCACGCTGTACCAAGATGAGATTACGGAGAGGGAGGCTGAACCCTACTACCTGCTGCTGCCAAGAGTC
AGCTACCTGACTCTGGTGACCGACAAGGTCAAGAAGCACTTCCAGAAGGTCATGAGGCAGGAGGACATCT
CTGAAATCTGGTTCGAGTACGAAGGAACTCCTCTGAAGTGGCACTACCCCATCGGTCTGCTGTTCGACCT
GCTGGCTTCCAGCTCTGCCCTGCCTTGGAACATCACCGTCCACTTCAAGAGCTTCCCAGAGAAGGACCTG
CTGCACTGCCCTTCAAAGGACGCTATCGAGGCCCACTTCATGTCCTGCATGAAGGAAGCTGACGCCCTGA
AGCACAAGTCCCAGGTCATCAACGAAATGCAGAAGAAGGACCACAAGCAGCTGTGGATGGGTCTGCAAAA
CGACCGCTTCGACCAGTTCTGGGCTATCAACCGTAAGCTGATGGAGTACCCTGCCGAGGAAAACGGCTTC
CGCTACATCCCCTTCCGTATCTACCAGACCACTACCGAAAGGCCCTTCATCCAGAAGCTGTTCAGACCAG
TGGCTGCCGACGGTCAGCTGCACACTCTGGGCGACCTGCTGAAGGAGGTCTGCCCATCAGCTATCGACCC
TGAGGACGGAGAAAAGAAGAACCAGGTCATGATCCACGGAATCGAGCCAATGCTGGAAACCCCTCTGCAA
TGGCTGTCCGAACACCTCTCCTACCCAGACAACTTCCTCCACATTTCCATTATTCCCCAACCTACGGACT
AACGCCATTAACCTGATGTTCTGGGGAATATAAGCTTGCGGCCGCACTCGAGCACCACCACCACCACCAC
TGACATGCGGTACCAAGCTTGTCGAGAAGTACTAGAGGATCATAATCAGCCATACCACATTTGTAGAGGT
TTTACTTGCTTTAAAAAACCTCCCACACCTCCCCCTGAACCTGAAACATAAAATGAATGCAATTGTTGTT
GTTAACTTGTTTATTGCAGCTTATAATGGTTACAAATAAAGCAATAGCATCACAAATTTCACAAATAAAG
CATTTTTTTCACTGCATTCTAGTTGTGGTTTGTCCAAACTCATCAATGTATCTTATCATGTCTGGATCTG
ATCACTGCTTGAGCCTAGAAGATCCGGCTGCTAACAAAGCCCGAAAGGAAGCTGAGTTGGCTGCTGCCAC
CGCTGAGCAATAACTATCATAACCCCTAGGGTATACCCATCTAATTGGAACAGTTTAAACACTAGTATCG
ATTCGCGACCTACTCCGGAATATTAATAGATCATGGAGATAATTAAAATGATAACCATCTCGCAAATAAA
TAAGTATTTTACTGTTTTCGTAACAGTTTTGTAATAAAAAAACCTATAAATATTCCGGATTATTCATACC
GTCCCACCATCGGGCGACGGATCCCGGTCCGAAACCATGGCAGCGGCTACTGGTGACCCTGGCTTGTCTA
AACTCCAATTCGCCCCGTTCTCCTCGGCACTCGATGTCGGATTCTGGCATGAACTGACTCAGAAGAAGCT
GAACGAGTACAGGCTGGACGAAGCTCCAAAGGACATCAAGGGCTACTACTACAACGGTGACTCCGCTGGC
CTGCCTGCCAGGCTGACCCTGGAGTTCTCCGCTTTCGACATGAGCGCTCCAACTCCAGCCAGATGCTGCC
CAGCTATCGGCACTCTGTACAACACCAACACTCTGGAGAGCTTCAAGACTGCTGACAAGAAGCTGCTGCT
GGAACAGGCTGCCAACGAAATCTGGGAATCTATCAAGTCAGGAACCGCCCTGGAGAACCCAGTGCTGCTG
AACAAGTTCCTGCTGCTGACTTTCGCTGACCTGAAGAAGTACCACTTCTACTACTGGTTCTGCTACCCTG
CCCTGTGCCTGCCTGAATCCCTGCCACTGATCCAAGGACCTGTCGGACTGGACCAGAGGTTCAGCCTGAA
GCAGATCGAGGCTCTGGAATGCGCCTACGACAACCTGTGCCAGACCGAGGGTGTGACTGCTCTGCCATAC
TTCCTGATCAAGTACGACGAAAACATGGTGCTGGTGTCCCTGCTGAAGCACTACTCAGACTTCTTCCAGG
GACAGCGTACCAAGATCACTATCGGTGTGTACGACCCTTGCAACCTCGCTCAGTACCCTGGATGGCCACT
GCGCAACTTCCTGGTCCTGGCTGCCCACCGTTGGTCCAGCTCTTTCCAGTCCGTGGAGGTGGTCTGCTTC
AGGGACAGAACCATGCAGGGTGCTAGGGACGTCGCCCACTCCATCATCTTCGAGGTGAAGCTGCCTGAAA
TGGCTTTCAGCCCAGACTGCCCTAAGGCCGTCGGTTGGGAAAAGAACCAGAAGGGTGGCATGGGCCCCCG
CATGGTGAACCTGTCTGAGTGCATGGACCCAAAGCGTCTGGCTGAATCATCCGTGGACCTGAACCTGAAG
CTGATGTGCTGGAGACTGGTCCCCACTCTGGACCTGGACAAGGTGGTGTCCGTGAAGTGCCTGCTGCTGG
GTGCTGGAACCCTGGGATGCAACGTCGCCAGGACTCTGATGGGTTGGGGCGTGAGACACATCACCTTCGT
GGACAACGCCAAGATCAGCTACAGCAACCCAGTGCGTCAGCCTCTGTACGAGTTCGAGGACTGCCTGGGA
GGTGGCAAGCCAAAGGCTCTGGCTGCCGCTGACAGGCTGCAAAAGATTTTCCCTGGTGTCAACGCCAGAG
GATTCAACATGTCCATCCCCATGCCAGGTCACCCTGTGAACTTCAGCTCTGTCACCCTGGAGCAGGCTCG
CAGGGACGTGGAGCAGCTGGAACAGCTGATCGAGAGCCACGACGTGGTCTTCCTGCTGATGGACACTAGG
GAATCCCGCTGGCTGCCTGCCGTCATCGCTGCTTCAAAGCGCAAGCTGGTCATCAACGCCGCTCTGGGAT
TCGACACCTTCGTGGTCATGCGTCACGGTCTGAAGAAGCCCAAGCAGCAGGGAGCTGGTGACCTGTGCCC
CAACCACCCAGTCGCCTCTGCTGACCTGCTGGGTTCATCCCTGTTCGCTAACATCCCCGGATACAAGCTG
GGTTGCTACTTCTGCAACGACGTGGTGGCCCCAGGCGACTCTACCCGCGACCGTACTCTGGACCAGCAGT
GCACCGTGTCAAGGCCCGGTCTGGCTGTCATCGCTGGCGCTCTGGCTGTGGAGCTGATGGTGTCTGTCCT
GCAACACCCAGAAGGAGGTTACGCTATCGCCAGCTCTTCAGACGACAGAATGAACGAGCCTCCCACTTCA
CTGGGCCTGGTGCCTCACCAGATCCGCGGATTCCTGTCCCGTTTCGACAACGTGCTGCCCGTCAGCCTGG
CTTTCGACAAGTGCACCGCCTGCTCCAGCAAGGTCCTGGACCAGTACGAGCGCGAAGGCTTCAACTTCCT
GGCTAAGGTGTTCAACTCTTCACACAGCTTCCTGGAAGACCTGACCGGACTGACTCTGCTCCACCAGGAA
ACGCAGGCGGCTGAGATTTGGGATATGAGCGACGATGAGACTATTTAACGCCATTAACCTGATGTTCTGG
GGAATATAAGCTTGCGGCCGCACTCGAGCACCACCACCACCACCACTGACATGCGGTACCAAGCTTGTCG
AGAAGTACTAGAGGATCATAATCAGCCATACCACATTTGTAGAGGTTTTACTTGCTTTAAAAAACCTCCC
ACACCTCCCCCTGAACCTGAAACATAAAATGAATGCAATTGTTGTTGTTAACTTGTTTATTGCAGCTTAT
AATGGTTACAAATAAAGCAATAGCATCACAAATTTCACAAATAAAGCATTTTTTTCACTGCATTCTAGTT
GTGGTTTGTCCAAACTCATCAATGTATCTTATCATGTCTGGATCTGATCACTGCTTGAGCCTAGAAGATC
CGGCTGCTAACAAAGCCCGAAAGGAAGCTGAGTTGGCTGCTGCCACCGCTGAGCAATAACTATCATAACC
CCTAGGGTATACCCATCTAATTGGGGCTGTTTAAACACTAGTATCGATTCGCGACCTACTCCGGAATATT
AATAGATCATGGAGATAATTAAAATGATAACCATCTCGCAAATAAATAAGTATTTTACTGTTTTCGTAAC
AGTTTTGTAATAAAAAAACCTATAAATATTCCGGATTATTCATACCGTCCCACCATCGGGCGACGGATCC
CGGTCCGAAACCATGGAGGAGGACGAGTTCATCGGAGAAAAGACGTTCCAAAGATACTGTGCGGAGTTCA
TCAAACATTCCCAGCAAATCGGAGATAGTTGGGAGTGGCGCCCTTCCAAGGACTGCTCAGACGGTTACAT
GTGCAAGATCCACTTCCAGATCAAGAACGGCTCTGTGATGTCACACCTGGGAGCCTCCACCCACGGTCAG
ACTTGCCTGCCAATGGAGGAGGCTTTCGAGCTGCCTCTGGACGACTGCGAGGTCATCGAAACCGCTGCCG
CTTCCGAGGTCATCAAGTACGAATACCACGTCCTGTACTCCTGCTCCTACCAGGTGCCTGTCCTGTACTT
CAGGGCCAGCTTCCTGGACGGCCGTCCCCTGACTCTGAAGGACATCTGGGAGGGAGTGCACGAATGCTAC
AAGATGCGCCTGCTGCAAGGACCTTGGGACACCATCACTCAGCAGGAGCACCCTATCCTGGGTCAGCCCT
TCTTCGTGCTGCACCCCTGCAAGACCAACGAGTTCATGACTCCAGTCCTGAAGAACTCTCAGAAGATCAA
CAAGAACGTGAACTACATCACCTCCTGGCTGAGCATCGTCGGTCCTGTGGTCGGCCTCAACCTCCCATTG
TCCTACGCAAAGGCGACGAGCCAAGACGAAAGAAACGTGCCCTAACGCCATTAACCTGATGTTCTGGGGA
ATATAAGCTTGCGGCCGCACTCGAGCACCACCACCACCACCACTGACATGCGGTACCAAGCTTGTCGAGA
AGTACTAGAGGATCATAATCAGCCATACCACATTTGTAGAGGTTTTACTTGCTTTAAAAAACCTCCCACA
CCTCCCCCTGAACCTGAAACATAAAATGAATGCAATTGTTGTTGTTAACTTGTTTATTGCAGCTTATAAT
GGTTACAAATAAAGCAATAGCATCACAAATTTCACAAATAAAGCATTTTTTTCACTGCATTCTAGTTGTG
GTTTGTCCAAACTCATCAATGTATCTTATCATGTCTGGATCTGATCACTGCTTGAGCCTAGAAGATCCGG
CTGCTAACAAAGCCCGAAAGGAAGCTGAGTTGGCTGCTGCCACCGCTGAGCAATAACTATCATAACCCCT
AGGGTATACCCATCTAATTGGTCAGGTTTAAACACTAGTATCGATTCGCGACCTACTCCGGAATATTAAT
AGATCATGGAGATAATTAAAATGATAACCATCTCGCAAATAAATAAGTATTTTACTGTTTTCGTAACAGT
TTTGTAATAAAAAAACCTATAAATATTCCGGATTATTCATACCGTCCCACCATCGGGCGACGGATCCCGG
TCCGAAACCATGGCCGAAGAGCCCCAGAGCGTTTTGCAGTTGCCCACAAGCATTGCCGCAGGAGGCGAAG
GACTCACAGATGTTAGCCCCGAGACTACCACTCCTGAGCCACCTTCTTCAGCCGCTGTCTCACCTGGTAC
TGAAGAGCCTGCTGGTGACACTAAGAAGAAGATCGACATCCTGCTGAAGGCTGTCGGTGACACTCCTATC
ATGAAGACCAAGAAGTGGGCTGTGGAGAGGACCCGTACTATCCAGGGTCTGATCGACTTCATCAAGAAGT
TCCTGAAGCTGGTGGCTTCTGAACAGCTGTTCATCTACGTGAACCAGTCCTTCGCTCCATCTCCTGACCA
GGAAGTGGGTACTCTGTACGAGTGTTTCGGAAGCGACGGCAAGTTGGTTCTCCATTACTGCAAATCACAA
GCGTGGGGCTAACGCCATTAACCTGATGTTCTGGGGAATATAAGCTTGCGGCCGCACTCGAGCACCACCA
CCACCACCACTGACATGCGGTACCAAGCTTGTCGAGAAGTACTAGAGGATCATAATCAGCCATACCACAT
TTGTAGAGGTTTTACTTGCTTTAAAAAACCTCCCACACCTCCCCCTGAACCTGAAACATAAAATGAATGC
AATTGTTGTTGTTAACTTGTTTATTGCAGCTTATAATGGTTACAAATAAAGCAATAGCATCACAAATTTC
ACAAATAAAGCATTTTTTTCACTGCATTCTAGTTGTGGTTTGTCCAAACTCATCAATGTATCTTATCATG
TCTGGATCTGATCACTGCTTGAGCCTAGAAGATCCGGCTGCTAACAAAGCCCGAAAGGAAGCTGAGTTGG
CTGCTGCCACCGCTGAGCAATAACTATCATAACCCCTAGGGTATACCCATCTAATTGGCTGCGTTTAAAC
ACTAGTATCGATTCGCGACCTACTCCGGAATATTAATAGATCATGGAGATAATTAAAATGATAACCATCT
CGCAAATAAATAAGTATTTTACTGTTTTCGTAACAGTTTTGTAATAAAAAAACCTATAAATATTCCGGAT
TATTCATACCGTCCCACCATCGGGCGACGGATCCCGGTCCGAAACCATGAGCAGCGGTTTGAGGGCGGCG
GATTTCCCCAGGTGGAAGCGTCACATCAGCGAACAGTTGCGTAGAAGAGATAGATTGCAGAGACAGGCTG
CGGAGGAAGCGGCGCTGCAATACAACAAGCTGCTGGAGAAGTCTGACCTGCACTCAGTCCTGGCCCAGAA
GCTGCAAGCTGAAAAGCACGACGTGCCCAACCGCCACGAGATCAGCCCTGGTCACGACGGCACCTGGAAC
GACAACCAGCTGCAAGAGATGGCCCAGCTGCGCATCAAGCACCAGGAGGAACTGACTGAACTGCACAAGA
AGCGTGGTGAGCTGGCTCAGCTGGTCATCGACCTGAACAACCAGATGCAGCGTAAGGACAGGGAGATGCA
GATGAACGAAGCTAAGATCGCCGAGTGCCTGCAAACCATCTCCGACCTGGAGACTGAATGCCTGGACCTG
AGAACCAAGCTGTGCGACCTGGAACGCGCCAACCAGACTCTGAAGGACGAGTACGACGCCCTGCAAATCA
CCTTCACTGCTCTGGAAGGCAAGCTGAGGAAGACCACTGAGGAAAACCAGGAGCTGGTGACCAGGTGGAT
GGCTGAGAAGGCCCAGGAAGCTAACAGACTGAACGCTGAGAACGAAAAGGACTCACGCCGTAGGCAGGCC
AGACTGCAAAAGGAGCTGGCTGAAGCTGCCAAGGAACCTCTGCCCGTCGAGCAGGACGACGACATCGAAG
TGATCGTGGACGAGACTTCCGACCACACCGAGGAAACTTCCCCAGTGAGAGCCATCAGCCGCGCTGCTAC
CAAGAGGCTGTCCCAGCCTGCTGGTGGCCTGCTGGACAGCATCACTAACATCTTCGGTAGACGCTCTGTG
TCCAGCTTCCCAGTCCCTCAGGACAACGTGGACACCCACCCTGGCAGCGGAAAGGAAGTGCGCGTCCCCG
CTACTGCTCTGTGCGTCTTCGACGCCCACGACGGAGAGGTGAACGCTGTCCAGTTCTCTCCTGGTTCACG
TCTGCTGGCCACCGGAGGTATGGACCGTAGGGTCAAGCTGTGGGAAGTGTTCGGAGAGAAGTGCGAGTTC
AAGGGCTCACTGTCCGGAAGCAACGCCGGTATCACCTCTATCGAGTTCGACTCCGCTGGTAGCTACCTGC
TGGCTGCCTCCAACGACTTCGCTAGCAGGATCTGGACTGTGGACGACTACAGACTGCGCCACACCCTGAC
TGGACACTCTGGCAAGGTCCTGTCAGCCAAGTTCCTGCTGGACAACGCTCGTATCGTGTCTGGCTCACAC
GACAGGACCCTGAAGCTGTGGGACCTGAGAAGCAAGGTCTGCATCAAGACCGTGTTCGCCGGCTCTTCAT
GCAACGACATCGTCTGCACTGAACAGTGCGTGATGTCTGGACACTTCGACAAGAAGATCCGTTTCTGGGA
CATCAGGTCCGAGAGCATCGTCCGTGAGATGGAACTGCTGGGAAAGATCACCGCTCTGGACCTGAACCCT
GAGCGCACTGAACTGCTGTCTTGCTCACGTGACGACCTGCTGAAGGTCATCGACCTGCGCACCAACGCCA
TCAAGCAGACTTTCTCTGCTCCCGGCTTCAAGTGCGGATCAGACTGGACCAGAGTGGTCTTCTCCCCAGA
CGGTAGCTACGTCGCTGCCGGTTCTGCTGAAGGCTCACTGTACATCTGGTCTGTGCTGACTGGCAAGGTG
GAGAAGGTCCTGTCCAAGCAGCACTCCAGCTCTATCAACGCTGTGGCCTGGTCCCCCAGCGGTTCGCATG
TGGTTTCAGTGGATAAGGGCTGTAAGGCGGTGCTCTGGGCTCAATACGGCGGCAGCGGCGGCATGGTGAG
CAAGGGCGAGGAGCTGTTCACCGGGGTGGTGCCCATCCTGGTCGAGCTGGACGGCGACGTAAACGGCCAC
AAGTTCAGCGTGTCCGGCGAGGGCGAGGGCGATGCCACCTACGGCAAGCTGACCCTGAAGTTCATCTGCA
CCACCGGCAAGCTGCCCGTGCCCTGGCCCACCCTCGTGACCACCCTGACCTACGGCGTGCAGTGCTTCAG
CCGCTACCCCGACCACATGAAGCAGCACGACTTCTTCAAGTCCGCCATGCCCGAAGGCTACGTCCAGGAG
CGCACCATCTTCTTCAAGGACGACGGCAACTACAAGACCCGCGCCGAGGTGAAGTTCGAGGGCGACACCC
TGGTGAACCGCATCGAGCTGAAGGGCATCGACTTCAAGGAGGACGGCAACATCCTGGGGCACAAGCTGGA
GTACAACTACAACAGCCACAACGTCTATATCATGGCCGACAAGCAGAAGAACGGCATCAAGGTGAACTTC
AAGATCCGCCACAACATCGAGGACGGCAGCGTGCAGCTCGCCGACCACTACCAGCAGAACACCCCCATCG
GCGACGGCCCCGTGCTGCTGCCCGACAACCACTACCTGAGCACCCAGTCCAAGCTGAGCAAAGACCCCAA
CGAGAAGCGCGATCACATGGTCCTGCTGGAGTTCGTGACCGCCGCCGGGATCACTCTCGGCATGGACGAG
CTGTACAAGGGCGGCAGCGGCGAAAACCTGTATTTTCAGGGCGGCGGCAGCGGCTCGGCCTGGTCGCATC
CGCAGTTCGAGAAGTAACGCCATTAACCTGATGTTCTGGGGAATATAAGCTTGCGGCCGCACTCGAGCAC
CACCACCACCACCACTGACATGCGGTACCAAGCTTGTCGAGAAGTACTAGAGGATCATAATCAGCCATAC
CACATTTGTAGAGGTTTTACTTGCTTTAAAAAACCTCCCACACCTCCCCCTGAACCTGAAACATAAAATG
AATGCAATTGTTGTTGTTAACTTGTTTATTGCAGCTTATAATGGTTACAAATAAAGCAATAGCATCACAA
ATTTCACAAATAAAGCATTTTTTTCACTGCATTCTAGTTGTGGTTTGTCCAAACTCATCAATGTATCTTA
TCATGTCTGGATCTGATCACTGCTTGAGCCTAGAAGATCCGGCTGCTAACAAAGCCCGAAAGGAAGCTGA
GTTGGCTGCTGCCACCGCTGAGCAATAACTATCATAACCCCTAGGGTATACCCATCTAATTGGACTAGGC
TGAGTAGGCAAGATGTTCTGGTATGTTTAAACAACCAGATAAGTGAAATCTAGTTCCAAACTATTTTGTC
ATTTTTAATTTTCGTATTAGCTTACGACGCTACACCCAGTTCCCATCTATTTTGTCACTCTTCCCTAAAT
AATCCTTAAAAACTCCATTTCCACCCCTCCCAGTTCCCAACTATTTTGTCCGCCCACAGCGGGGCATTTT
TCTTCCTGTTATGTTTTTAATCAAACATCCTGCCAACTCCATGTGACAAACCGTCATCTTCGGCTACTTT
TTCTCTGTCACAGAATGAAAATTTTTCTGTCATCTCTTCGTTATTAATGTTTGTAATTGACTGAATATCA
ACGCTTATTTGCAGCCTGAATGGCGAATGGG
[124 nt withheld, positions 11582-11705]
CGCCAAACGTACTGCGGTAAAGCTCATCAGCGTGGTCGTGAAGAATTCTTAGAAAAACTCATCGAGCATC
AAATGAAACTGCAATTTATTCATATCAGGATTATCAATACCATATTTTTGAAAAAGCCGTTTCTGTAATG
AAGGAGAAAACTCACCGAGGCAGTTCCATAGGATGGCAAGATCCTGGTATCGGTCTGCGATTCCGACTCG
TCCAACATCAATACAACCTATTAATTTCCCCTCGTCAAAAATAAGGTTATCAAGTGAGAAATCACCATGA
GTGACGACTGAATCCGGTGAGAATGGCAAAAGTTTATGCATTTCTTTCCAGACTTGTTCAACAGGCCAGC
CATTACGCTCGTCATCAAAATCACTCGCATCAACCAAACCGTTATTCATTCGTGATTGCGCCTGAGCGAG
ACGAAATACGCGATCGCTGTTAAAAGGACAATTACAAACAGGAATCGAATGCAACCGGCGCAGGAACACT
GCCAGCGCATCAACAATATTTTCACCTGAATCAGGATATTCTTCTAATACCTGGAATGCTGTTTTCCCGG
GGATCGCAGTGGTGAGTAACCATGCATCATCAGGAGTACGGATAAAATGCTTGATGGTCGGAAGAGGCAT
AAATTCCGTCAGCCAGTTTAGTCTGACCATCTCATCTGTAACATCATTGGCAACGCTACCTTTGCCATGT
TTCAGAAACAACTCTGGCGCATCGGGCTTCCCATACAATCGATAGATTGTCGCACCTGATTGCCCGACAT
TATCGCGAGCCCATTTATACCCATATAAATCAGCATCCATGTTGGAATTTAATCGCGGCCTAGAGCAAGA
CGTTTCCCGTTGAATATGGCTCATAACACCCCTTGTATTACTGTTTATGTAAGCAGACAGTTTTATTGTT
CATGACCAAAATCCCTTAACGTGAGTTTTCGTTCCACTGAGCGTCAGACCCCGTAGAAAAGATCAAAGGA
TCTTCTTGAGATCCTTTTTTTCTGCGCGTAATCTGCTGCTTGCAAACAAAAAAACCACCGCTACCAGCGG
TGGTTTGTTTGCCGGATCAAGAGCTACCAACTCTTTTTCCGAAGGTAACTGGCTTCAGCAGAGCGCAGAT
ACCAAATACTGTCCTTCTAGTGTAGCCGTAGTTAGGCCACCACTTCAAGAACTCTGTAGCACCGCCTACA
TACCTCGCTCTGCTAATCCTGTTACCAGTGGCTGCTGCCAGTGGCGATAAGTCGTGTCTTACCGGGTTGG
ACTCAAGACGATAGTTACCGGATAAGGCGCAGCGGTCGGGCTGAACGGGGGGTTCGTGCACACAGCCCAG
CTTGGAGCGAACGACCTACACCGAACTGAGATACCTACAGCGTGAGCTATGAGAAAGCGCCACGCTTCCC
GAAGGGAGAAAGGCGGACAGGTATCCGGTAAGCGGCAGGGTCGGAACAGGAGAGCGCACGAGGGAGCTTC
CAGGGGGAAACGCCTGGTATCTTTATAGTCCTGTCGGGTTTCGCCACCTCTGACTTGAGCGTCGATTTTT
GTGATGCTCGTCAGGGGGGCGGAGCCTATGGAAAAACGCCAGCAACGCGGCCTTTTTACGGTTCCTGGCC
TTTTGCTGGCCTTTTGCTCACATGTTCTTTCCTGCGTTATCCCCTGATTCTGTGGATAACCGTATTACCG
CCTTTGAGTGAGCTGATACCGCTCGCCGCAGCCGAACGACCGAGCGCAGCGAGTCAGTGAGCGAGGAAGC
GGAAGAGCGCCTGATGCGGTATTTTCTCCTTACGCATCTGTGCGGTATTTCACACCGCATAGACCAGCCG
CGTAACCTGGCAAAATCGGTTACGGTTGAGTAATAAATGGATGCCCTGCGTAAGCGGG
Features (pLannotate 1.2.2; 47 found; start..end, strand, type, name):
      1..225     -  mobile_element Tn7R: mini-Tn7 element (right end of the Tn7 transposon) Tn7
    292..825     -  CDS            GmR: gentamycin acetyltransferase; aacC1; confers resistance to gentamycin
   1014..1042    -  promoter       Pc promoter: intI1 (promoter lies within the coding sequence); class 1 integron promoter
   1202..1293    +  promoter       polyhedrin promoter: polh from Autographa californica; promoter for the baculovirus polyhedrin gene
   1352..1381    +  CDS            10xHis: 10xHis affinity tag
   1415..2239    +  CDS            ATG5: ATG5_HUMAN - Also known as APG5L, ASP. Experimental evidence at protein level: Swiss-Prot protein existence level 1. (Microbial infection) May act as a proviral factor. In association with ATG12, negatively regulates the innate antiviral immune response by impairing the type I IFN production pathway upon vesicular stomatitis virus (VSV) infection (PubMed:17709747). Required for the translation of incoming hepatitis C virus (HCV) RNA and, thereby, for initiation of HCV replication, but not required once infection is established (PubMed:19666601). From Homo sapiens (Human).
   2241..2273    +  CDS            ccdB (fragment): CcdB, a bacterial toxin that poisons DNA gyrase; ccdB; Plasmids containing the ccdB gene cannot be propagated in standard E. coli strains.
   2293..2310    +  CDS            9xHis (fragment): 9xHis affinity tag
   2348..2431    +  CDS            large T antigen (fragment): large T antigen from SV40 (simian virus 40)
   2454..2588    +  polyA_signal   SV40 poly(A) signal: SV40 polyadenylation signal
   2617..2666    +  CDS            SET1 (fragment): solubility-enhancement tag derived from T7 phage gene 10B
   2760..2851    +  promoter       polyhedrin promoter: polh from Autographa californica; promoter for the baculovirus polyhedrin gene
   2907..5015    +  CDS            ATG7: ATG7_HUMAN - Also known as APG7L. Experimental evidence at protein level: Swiss-Prot protein existence level 1. E1-like activating enzyme involved in the 2 ubiquitin-like systems required for cytoplasm to vacuole transport (Cvt) and autophagy. Activates ATG12 for its conjugation with ATG5 as well as the ATG8 family proteins for their conjugation with phosphatidylethanolamine. Both systems are needed for the ATG8 association to Cvt vesicles and autophagosomes membranes. Required for autophagic death induced by caspase-8 inhibition. Required for mitophagy which contributes to regulate mitochondr
   5017..5049    +  CDS            ccdB (fragment): CcdB, a bacterial toxin that poisons DNA gyrase; ccdB; Plasmids containing the ccdB gene cannot be propagated in standard E. coli strains.
   5069..5086    +  CDS            9xHis (fragment): 9xHis affinity tag
   5124..5207    +  CDS            large T antigen (fragment): large T antigen from SV40 (simian virus 40)
   5230..5364    +  polyA_signal   SV40 poly(A) signal: SV40 polyadenylation signal
   5393..5442    +  CDS            SET1 (fragment): solubility-enhancement tag derived from T7 phage gene 10B
   5536..5627    +  promoter       polyhedrin promoter: polh from Autographa californica; promoter for the baculovirus polyhedrin gene
   5683..6342    +  CDS            ATG10: ATG10_HUMAN - Also known as APG10L. Experimental evidence at protein level: Swiss-Prot protein existence level 1. E2-like enzyme involved in autophagy. Acts as an E2-like enzyme that catalyzes the conjugation of ATG12 to ATG5. ATG12 conjugation to ATG5 is required for autophagy. Likely serves as an ATG5-recognition molecule. Not involved in ATG12 conjugation to ATG3 (By similarity). Plays a role in adenovirus-mediated cell lysis. From Homo sapiens (Human).
   6344..6376    +  CDS            ccdB (fragment): CcdB, a bacterial toxin that poisons DNA gyrase; ccdB; Plasmids containing the ccdB gene cannot be propagated in standard E. coli strains.
   6396..6413    +  CDS            9xHis (fragment): 9xHis affinity tag
   6451..6534    +  CDS            large T antigen (fragment): large T antigen from SV40 (simian virus 40)
   6557..6691    +  polyA_signal   SV40 poly(A) signal: SV40 polyadenylation signal
   6720..6769    +  CDS            SET1 (fragment): solubility-enhancement tag derived from T7 phage gene 10B
   6863..6954    +  promoter       polyhedrin promoter: polh from Autographa californica; promoter for the baculovirus polyhedrin gene
   7010..7429    +  CDS            ATG12: ATG12_HUMAN - Also known as APG12, APG12L. Experimental evidence at protein level: Swiss-Prot protein existence level 1. (Microbial infection) May act as a proviral factor. In association with ATG5, negatively regulates the innate antiviral immune response by impairing the type I IFN production pathway upon vesicular stomatitis virus (VSV) infection (PubMed:17709747). Required for the translation of incoming hepatitis C virus (HCV) RNA and, thereby, for the initiation of HCV replication, but not required once infection is established (PubMed:19666601). From Homo sapiens (Human).
   7431..7463    +  CDS            ccdB (fragment): CcdB, a bacterial toxin that poisons DNA gyrase; ccdB; Plasmids containing the ccdB gene cannot be propagated in standard E. coli strains.
   7483..7500    +  CDS            9xHis (fragment): 9xHis affinity tag
   7538..7621    +  CDS            large T antigen (fragment): large T antigen from SV40 (simian virus 40)
   7644..7778    +  polyA_signal   SV40 poly(A) signal: SV40 polyadenylation signal
   7807..7856    +  CDS            SET1 (fragment): solubility-enhancement tag derived from T7 phage gene 10B
   7950..8041    +  promoter       polyhedrin promoter: polh from Autographa californica; promoter for the baculovirus polyhedrin gene
   8097..9917    +  CDS            ATG16L1: A16L1_HUMAN - Also known as APG16L. Experimental evidence at protein level: Swiss-Prot protein existence level 1. Plays an essential role in autophagy: interacts with ATG12- ATG5 to mediate the conjugation of phosphatidylethanolamine (PE) to LC3 (MAP1LC3A, MAP1LC3B or MAP1LC3C), to produce a membrane-bound activated form of LC3 named LC3-II. Thereby, controls the elongation of the nascent autophagosomal membrane (PubMed:24553140, PubMed:23376921, PubMed:24954904, PubMed:27273576, PubMed:23392225). Regulates mitochondrial antiviral signaling (MAVS)-dependent type I interferon (IFN-I) production
   9933..10649   +  CDS            mEGFP: mEGFP is a basic (constitutively fluorescent) green fluorescent protein published in 2002, derived from Aequorea victoria. It has moderate acid sensitivity.
  10662..10682   +  CDS            TEV site: tobacco etch virus (TEV) protease recognition and cleavage site
  10726..10758   +  CDS            ccdB (fragment): CcdB, a bacterial toxin that poisons DNA gyrase; ccdB; Plasmids containing the ccdB gene cannot be propagated in standard E. coli strains.
  10778..10795   +  CDS            9xHis (fragment): 9xHis affinity tag
  10833..10916   +  CDS            large T antigen (fragment): large T antigen from SV40 (simian virus 40)
  10939..11073   +  polyA_signal   SV40 poly(A) signal: SV40 polyadenylation signal
  11102..11151   +  CDS            SET1 (fragment): solubility-enhancement tag derived from T7 phage gene 10B
  11233..11398   -  mobile_element Tn7L: mini-Tn7 element (left end of the Tn7 transposon) Tn7
  11582..11709   +  rep_origin     f1 ori (fragment) (sequence partly withheld): f1 bacteriophage origin of replication; arrow indicates direction of (+) strand synthesis
  11717..11748   -  CDS            rop (fragment): Rop protein, which maintains plasmids at low copy number; rop
  11754..12569   -  CDS            KanR: aminoglycoside phosphotransferase; aph(3')-Ia; confers resistance to kanamycin in bacteria or G418 (Geneticin®) in eukaryotes
  12691..13279   +  rep_origin     ori: high-copy-number ColE1/pMB1/pBR322/pUC origin of replication
  13465..13516   -  misc_feature   bom (fragment): basis of mobility region from pBR322
