[The description below was written by a language model from this plasmid's Addgene catalogue record and pLannotate feature annotations shown in this document.]
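Description:
pGBdest-10xHis-TEV-ATG5_ATG7_ATG10_ATG12_ATG16L1_F32A-I35A-I36A_-GFP-TEV-StrepII is a roughly 13.6 kb multigene insect expression plasmid built on the pGBDest backbone by Gateway cloning. It is maintained in E. coli through a high-copy ColE1/pUC-type origin and selected with kanamycin (KanR). The expression region is bracketed by the Tn7R and Tn7L mini-Tn7 ends and carries a gentamicin resistance gene driven by the Pc integron promoter. This arrangement is characteristic of donor plasmids that transpose their cargo into a baculovirus bacmid, so recombinant baculovirus can be produced to infect insect cells.

Between the Tn7 ends lie five tandem, same-orientation cassettes, each with its own baculovirus polyhedrin promoter and SV40 polyadenylation signal. They encode human ATG5 with an N-terminal 10xHis tag and, per the catalogue entry, a TEV cleavage site; untagged ATG7; untagged ATG10; untagged ATG12; and ATG16L1 fused at its C terminus to monomeric EGFP, a TEV site and a StrepII tag. ATG7 and ATG10 act as the E1-like and E2-like enzymes that conjugate ATG12 to ATG5. Co-expression should therefore yield the covalent ATG12–ATG5 conjugate bound to ATG16L1, the autophagy E3-like complex that promotes LC3 lipidation. The two affinity tags sit on different subunits and should be removable with TEV protease, while GFP provides a fluorescent label. ATG16L1 carries the F32A, I35A and I36A substitutions, referred to as the FII mutation, though the record does not state their functional consequence. The short ccdB, 9xHis, large T antigen and SET1 fragments repeated after each gene are most likely annotation matches to cassette scaffold sequence, not functional elements. The annotated sequence is labelled a partial NGS result, yet it spans essentially the full stated length.
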