Addgene plasmid #192705: pGBdest-10xHis-TEV-ATG5_ATG7_ATG10_ATG12_ATG16L1_F32A-I35A-I36A_-GFP-TEV-StrepII
Purpose: Plasmid for the Expression of the E3 complex with an FII (F32A, I35A, and I36A) mutation. SMC Internal reference: SMC1728
Depositing lab: Sascha Martens. Depositing organization: University of Vienna.
Backbone
  Vector backbone: pGBDest
  Backbone manufacturer: Vienna Biocenter Core Facilities GmbH, Vienna, Austria
  Backbone size w/o insert (bp): 5000
  Total vector size (bp): 13584
  Vector type: Insect Expression
Growth in bacteria
  Bacterial resistance: Kanamycin, 50 μg/mL
  Growth temperature: 37°C
  Growth strain: DH5alpha
  Copy number: Unknown
Gene/Insert 1
  Gene/Insert name: ATG5 (alt name: APG5)
  Species: H. sapiens (human)
  Insert size (bp): 894
  GenBank ID: NC_000006.12
  Entrez Gene: ATG5 (a.k.a. APG5, APG5-LIKE, APG5L, ASP, SCAR25, hAPG5)
  Tag / fusion protein: 10x-His-TEV (N terminal on insert)
  Cloning method: Gateway Cloning
  Sequencing primers: 5′ ATGCACCATCACCATCACCATCACCATCACCATG; 3′ CCCCAGAACATCAGGTTAATGGCGTTAGTCCGTAGGTTGG
Gene/Insert 2
  Gene/Insert name: ATG7
  Species: H. sapiens (human)
  Insert size (bp): 2112
  GenBank ID: NC_000003.12
  Entrez Gene: ATG7 (a.k.a. APG7-LIKE, APG7L, GSA7, SCAR31)
  Cloning method: Gateway Cloning
  Sequencing primers: 5′ ATGGCAGCGGCTACTGGTGACCCTGGCTTG; 3′ TTAAATAGTCTCATCGTCGCTCATATCCCA
Gene/Insert 3
  Gene/Insert name: ATG10
  Species: H. sapiens (human)
  Insert size (bp): 663
  GenBank ID: NC_000005.10
  Entrez Gene: ATG10 (a.k.a. APG10, APG10L, pp12616)
  Cloning method: Gateway Cloning
  Sequencing primers: 5′ ATGGAGGAGGACGAGTTCATCGGAGAAAAG; 3′ TTAGGGCACGTTTCTTTCGTCTTGGC
Gene/Insert 4
  Gene/Insert name: ATG12
  Species: H. sapiens (human)
  Insert size (bp): 423
  GenBank ID: NC_000005.10
  Entrez Gene: ATG12 (a.k.a. APG12, APG12L, FBR93, HAPG12)
  Cloning method: Gateway Cloning
  Sequencing primers: 5′ ATGGCCGAAGAGCCCCAGAGCGTTT; 3′ TTAGCCCCACGCTTGTGATTTGCAGTAATG
Gene/Insert 5
  Gene/Insert name: ATG16L1
  Insert size (bp): 2631
  Mutation: F32A-I35A-I36A
  GenBank ID: NC_000002.12
  Tag / fusion protein: -GFP-TEV-StrepII (C terminal on insert)
  Cloning method: Gateway Cloning
  Sequencing primers: 5′ ATGAGCAGCGGTTTGAGGGCGGCGGATTTC; 3′ TTACTTCTCGAACTGCGGATGCGACCAGGCC
Terms and licenses: Academic/Nonprofit Terms; Industry Terms: Not Available to Industry
How to cite: pGBdest-10xHis-TEV-ATG5_ATG7_ATG10_ATG12_ATG16L1_F32A-I35A-I36A_-GFP-TEV-StrepII was a gift from Sascha Martens (Addgene plasmid # 192705 ; http://n2t.net/addgene:192705 ; RRID:Addgene_192705)
